Addgene plasmid #42569: pEXP5-NT-CuSeCat EE
Depositing lab: Ivan Korendovych. Depositing organization: Syracuse University. Publication: Reprogramming EF-hands for design of catalytically amplified lanthanide sensors. Mack KL, Moroz OV, Moroz YS, Olsen AB, McLaughlin JM, Korendovych IV. J Biol Inorg Chem. 2013 Apr;18(4):411-8. doi: 10.1007/s00775-013-0985-5. Epub 2013 Feb 19. PubMed 23420322.
Backbone
  Vector backbone: pEXP5-NT/TOPO
  Backbone manufacturer: Invitrogen
  Backbone size w/o insert (bp): 2745
  Total vector size (bp): 3194
  Vector type: Bacterial Expression
Growth in bacteria
  Bacterial resistance: Ampicillin, 100 μg/mL
  Growth temperature: 37°C
  Growth strain: DH5alpha
  Copy number: High Copy
Gene/Insert
  Gene/Insert name: mutated calmodulin gene
  Species: G. gallus (chicken)
  Insert size (bp): 449
  Mutation: changed Phenylalanine 92 to Glutamine acid, Valine 91 to Methionine, Serine 101 to Glutamine acid, Histidine 107 to Isoleucine, Leucine 112 to Arginine, Asparagine 137 to Glutamine acid, Methionine 144 to Arginine, Threonine 146 to Arginine
  Promoter: T7
  Tag / fusion protein: Polyhistidine (6×His) region, TEV recognition site (N terminal on insert)
  Cloning method: TOPO Cloning
  Sequencing primers: 5′ T7; 3′ T7-term
Terms and licenses: Academic/Nonprofit Terms; Industry Terms: Not Available to Industry
How to cite: pEXP5-NT-CuSeCat EE was a gift from Ivan Korendovych (Addgene plasmid # 42569 ; http://n2t.net/addgene:42569 ; RRID:Addgene_42569)
