[The description below was written by a language model from this plasmid's Addgene catalogue record and pLannotate feature annotations shown in this document.]
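Description:
pEXP5-NT-CuSeCat EE is a small (about 3.2 kb) bacterial expression plasmid built by TOPO cloning into the commercial pEXP5-NT/TOPO backbone. It is maintained in E. coli at high copy number through a ColE1/pUC-type origin and is selected with ampicillin via the β-lactamase gene under its native bla promoter. A fragment of the pBR322 basis-of-mobility region is also annotated in the backbone.

The expression cassette runs from a T7 promoter through the strong ribosome binding site of phage T7 gene 10 to a T7 terminator, so transcription depends on a source of T7 RNA polymerase. The open reading frame begins with an N-terminal polyhistidine tag followed by a TEV protease recognition site. This allows metal-affinity purification and later removal of the tag. Downstream is a roughly 450 bp calmodulin coding sequence, recorded as being of chicken origin. The automated annotation matches it to a sea cucumber calmodulin, which probably reflects the strong conservation of this protein rather than a different source. The short "capTEV" and "SET1" fragment hits are likewise probably the His-tag region and T7 gene 10-derived vector sequence near the terminator, not functional tags.

The insert carries eight listed substitutions: V91M, F92E, S101E, H107I, L112R, N137E, M144R and T146R (the record writes the E changes as "Glutamine acid", presumably glutamic acid). All fall in the C-terminal part of the protein. According to the associated publication title, the work concerns reprogramming EF-hand motifs to design catalytically amplified lanthanide sensors, so the plasmid most likely serves to produce this engineered calmodulin variant recombinantly for such studies. The record does not describe the role of each mutation.
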