Features (pLannotate 1.2.2; 12 found; start..end, strand, type, name):
      1..19      +  promoter       T7 promoter: promoter for bacteriophage T7 RNA polymerase
     51..73      +  RBS            RBS: efficient ribosome binding site from bacteriophage T7 gene 10 (Olins and Rangwala, 1989)
     92..112     +  CDS            capTEV™ (fragment): composite tag for in vivo biotinylation, TEV protease cleavage, and 6xHis tagging
    122..142     +  CDS            TEV site: tobacco etch virus (TEV) protease recognition and cleavage site
    146..592     +  CDS            CALM_STIJA (sequence partly withheld): Experimental evidence at protein level: Swiss-Prot protein existence level 1. Calmodulin mediates the control of a large number of enzymes, ion channels and other proteins by Ca(2+). Among the enzymes to be stimulated by the calmodulin-Ca(2+) complex are a number of protein kinases and phosphatases. From Stichopus japonicus (Sea cucumber).
    607..656     +  CDS            SET1 (fragment): solubility-enhancement tag derived from T7 phage gene 10B
    664..711     +  terminator     T7 terminator: transcription terminator for bacteriophage T7 RNA polymerase
    842..946     +  promoter       AmpR promoter: bla
    947..1807    +  CDS            AmpR: β-lactamase; bla; confers resistance to ampicillin, carbenicillin, and related antibiotics
   1978..2566    +  rep_origin     ori: high-copy-number ColE1/pMB1/pBR322/pUC origin of replication
   2752..2872    -  misc_feature   bom (fragment): basis of mobility region from pBR322
   2871..3050    -  CDS            YPB2_ECOLX (fragment): Protein predicted: Swiss-Prot protein existence level 4. From Escherichia coli.
>Addgene plasmid #42569 | pEXP5-NT-CuSeCat EE | depositor full sequence | sequence record 57444 | pEXP5-NT-CuSeCat EE sequence 3194 bps
TAATACGACTCACTATAGGGAGACCACAACGGTTTCCCTCTAGAAATAATTTTGTTTAACTTTAAGAAGG
AGATATACCATGTCTGGTTCTCATCATCATCATCATCATGGTAGCAGCGGCGAAAACCTGTATTTTCAGT
CCCTT
[222 nt withheld, positions 146-367]
AGAAAAATGAAAGATACAGATAGCGAAGAAGAAATTAGAGAAGCGTTCCGTATGGAAGACAAGGATGGTA
ATGGTTACATTGAAGCTGCAGAACTTCGTATTGTGATGACAAATCGTGGGGAGAAGCTAACAGATGAAGA
AGTTGATGAAATGATTAGGGAAGCAGACATTGATGGTGATGGTCAAGTAGAATATGAAGAGTTTGTACAA
CGTATGAGAGCGAAGTGAAGGGTGATCCGGCTGCTAACAAAGCCCGAAAGGAAGCTGAGTTGGCTGCTGC
CACCGCTGAGCAATAACTAGCATAACCCCTTGGGGCCTCTAAACGGGTCTTGAGGGGTTTTTTGCTGAAA
GGAGGAACTATATCCGGATAATTCTTGAAGACGAAAGGGCCTCGTGATACGCCTATTTTTATAGGTTAAT
GTCATGATAATAATGGTTTCTTAGACGTCAGGTGGCACTTTTCGGGGAAATGTGCGCGGAACCCCTATTT
GTTTATTTTTCTAAATACATTCAAATATGTATCCGCTCATGAGACAATAACCCTGATAAATGCTTCAATA
ATATTGAAAAAGGAAGAGTATGAGTATTCAACATTTCCGTGTCGCCCTTATTCCCTTTTTTGCGGCATTT
TGCCTTCCTGTTTTTGCTCACCCAGAAACGCTGGTGAAAGTAAAAGATGCTGAAGATCAGTTGGGTGCAC
GAGTGGGTTACATCGAACTGGATCTCAACAGCGGTAAGATCCTTGAGAGTTTTCGCCCCGAAGAACGTTT
TCCAATGATGAGCACTTTTAAAGTTCTGCTATGTGGCGCGGTATTATCCCGTGTTGACGCCGGGCAAGAG
CAACTCGGTCGCCGCATACACTATTCTCAGAATGACTTGGTTGAGTACTCACCAGTCACAGAAAAGCATC
TTACGGATGGCATGACAGTAAGAGAATTATGCAGTGCTGCCATAACCATGAGTGATAACACTGCGGCCAA
CTTACTTCTGACAACGATCGGAGGACCGAAGGAGCTAACCGCTTTTTTGCACAACATGGGGGATCATGTA
ACTCGCCTTGATCGTTGGGAACCGGAGCTGAATGAAGCCATACCAAACGACGAGCGTGACACCACGATGC
CTGTAGCAATGGCAACAACGTTGCGCAAACTATTAACTGGCGAACTACTTACTCTAGCTTCCCGGCAACA
ATTAATAGACTGGATGGAGGCGGATAAAGTTGCAGGACCACTTCTGCGCTCGGCCCTTCCGGCTGGCTGG
TTTATTGCTGATAAATCTGGAGCCGGTGAGCGTGGGTCTCGCGGTATCATTGCAGCACTGGGGCCAGATG
GTAAGCCCTCCCGTATCGTAGTTATCTACACGACGGGGAGTCAGGCAACTATGGATGAACGAAATAGACA
GATCGCTGAGATAGGTGCCTCACTGATTAAGCATTGGTAACTGTCAGACCAAGTTTACTCATATATACTT
TAGATTGATTTAAAACTTCATTTTTAATTTAAAAGGATCTAGGTGAAGATCCTTTTTGATAATCTCATGA
CCAAAATCCCTTAACGTGAGTTTTCGTTCCACTGAGCGTCAGACCCCGTAGAAAAGATCAAAGGATCTTC
TTGAGATCCTTTTTTTCTGCGCGTAATCTGCTGCTTGCAAACAAAAAAACCACCGCTACCAGCGGTGGTT
TGTTTGCCGGATCAAGAGCTACCAACTCTTTTTCCGAAGGTAACTGGCTTCAGCAGAGCGCAGATACCAA
ATACTGTTCTTCTAGTGTAGCCGTAGTTAGGCCACCACTTCAAGAACTCTGTAGCACCGCCTACATACCT
CGCTCTGCTAATCCTGTTACCAGTGGCTGCTGCCAGTGGCGATAAGTCGTGTCTTACCGGGTTGGACTCA
AGACGATAGTTACCGGATAAGGCGCAGCGGTCGGGCTGAACGGGGGGTTCGTGCACACAGCCCAGCTTGG
AGCGAACGACCTACACCGAACTGAGATACCTACAGCGTGAGCTATGAGAAAGCGCCACGCTTCCCGAAGG
GAGAAAGGCGGACAGGTATCCGGTAAGCGGCAGGGTCGGAACAGGAGAGCGCACGAGGGAGCTTCCAGGG
GGAAACGCCTGGTATCTTTATAGTCCTGTCGGGTTTCGCCACCTCTGACTTGAGCGTCGATTTTTGTGAT
GCTCGTCAGGGGGGCGGAGCCTATGGAAAAACGCCAGCAACGCGGCCTTTTTACGGTTCCTGGCCTTTTG
CTGGCCTTTTGCTCACATGTTCTTTCCTGCGTTATCCCCTGATTCTGTGGATAACCGTATTACCGCCTTT
GAGTGAGCTGATACCGCTCGCCGCAGCCGAACGACCGAGCGCAGCGAGTCAGTGAGCGAGGAAGCGGAAG
AGCGCCTGATGCGGTATTTTCTCCTTACGCATCTGTGCGGTATTTCACACCGCAATGGTGCACTCTCAGT
ACAATCTGCTCTGATGCCGCATAGTTAAGCCAGTATACACTCCGCTATCGCTACGCTTCGTTAATACAGA
TGTAGGTGTTCCACAGGGTAGCCAGCAGCATCCTGCGATGCAGATCCGGAACATAATGGTGCAGGGCGCT
GACTTCCGCGTTTCCAGACTTTACGAAACACGGAAACCGAAGACCATTCATGTTGTTGCTCAGGTCGCAG
ACGTTTTGCAGCAGCAGTCGCTTCACGTTCGCTCGCGTATCGGTGATTCATTCTGCTAACCAGTAAGGCA
ACCCCGCCAGCCTAGCCGGGTCCTCAACGACAGGAGCACGATCATGCGCACCCGTGGCCAGGACCCAACG
CTGCCCGAGATCTCGATCCCGCGAAAT
