>Addgene plasmid #42569 | pEXP5-NT-CuSeCat EE | addgene partial sequence | sequence record 59765 | T7term 5'-GCTAGTTATTGCTCAGCGG-3'
GCTTCCTTTCGGGCTTTGTTAGCAGCCGGATCACCCTTTCACTTCGCTCTCATACGTTGTACAAACTCTT
CATATTCTACTTGACCATCACCATCAATGTCTGCTTCCCTAATCATTTCATCAACTTCTTCATCTGTTAG
CTTCTCCCCACGATTTGTCATCACAATACGAAGTTCTGCAGCTTCAATGTAACCATTACCATCCTTGTCT
TCCATACGGAACGCTTCTCTAATTTCTTCTTCGCTATCTGTATCTTTCATTTTTCT
[222 nt withheld, positions 267-488]
AAGGGACTGAAAATACAGGTTTTCGCCGCTGCTACCATGATGATGATGATGATGAGAACCAGACATGGTA
TATCTCCTTCTTAAAGTTAAACAAAATTATTTCTAGAGGGAAACCGTTGTGGTCTCCCTATAGTGAGTCG
TATTAATTTCGCGGGATCGAGATCTCGGGCAGCGTTGGGTCCTGGCCACGGGTGCGCATGATCGTGCTCC
TGTCGTTGAGGACCCGGCTAGGCTGGCGGGGTTGCCTTACTGGTTAGCAGAATGAATCACCGATACGCGA
GCGAACGTG
